Addgene plasmid #207077: Halo-SHLD3 HRD
Purpose: Homologous recombination donor for insertion of a HaloTag at the N-terminus of the endogenous SHLD3 locus.
Depositing lab: Jens Schmidt. Depositing organization: Michigan State University. Publication: Systematic analysis of the molecular and biophysical properties of key DNA damage response factors. Heyza JR, Mikhova M, Bahl A, Broadbent DG, Schmidt JC. Elife. 2023 Jun 21;12:e87086. doi: 10.7554/eLife.87086. PubMed 37341699.
Backbone
  Vector backbone: pFastBac dual
  Backbone size w/o insert (bp): 4997
  Vector type: Mammalian Expression
Growth in bacteria
  Bacterial resistance: Ampicillin, 100 μg/mL
  Growth temperature: 37°C
  Growth strain: DH5alpha
  Copy number: High Copy
Gene/Insert
  Gene/Insert name: HaloTag with internal PuroR cassette flanked by human SHLD3 locus sequences
  Species: H. sapiens (human), Synthetic
  Insert size (bp): 4200
  Promoter: Endogenous
  Tag / fusion protein: HaloTag (N terminal on insert)
  Cloning method: Gibson Cloning
  Sequencing primers: 5′ GCTTTAAAAAACCTCCCACACCTC; 3′ AAA CCA CAA CTA GAA TGC AGT GA
Terms and licenses: Academic/Nonprofit Terms; Industry Terms: Not Available to Industry
How to cite: Halo-SHLD3 HRD was a gift from Jens Schmidt (Addgene plasmid # 207077 ; http://n2t.net/addgene:207077 ; RRID:Addgene_207077)
