[The description below was written by a language model from this plasmid's Addgene catalogue record and pLannotate feature annotations shown in this document.]
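Description:
Halo-SHLD3 HRD is a homologous recombination donor plasmid designed to knock a HaloTag into the N-terminus of the endogenous human SHLD3 gene, so that the tagged protein is expressed from its native promoter rather than from any promoter on the plasmid. It is built in the pFastBac Dual backbone, which here serves only as a bacterial carrier. The plasmid is propagated at high copy through a ColE1/pUC-type origin with ampicillin selection. It still carries baculovirus-shuttle elements that play no stated role in the knock-in: Tn7L/Tn7R transposon ends, a gentamicin resistance gene, the polyhedrin and p10 insect promoters, HSV TK and SV40 polyadenylation signals, and an f1 origin.

The roughly 4.2 kb insert, assembled by Gibson cloning, consists of human SHLD3 locus sequences flanking the tag cassette. In the annotated sequence, a 3xFLAG epitope is followed by a loxP-flanked selection unit in reverse orientation (SV40 promoter, puromycin N-acetyltransferase, synthetic poly(A) signal). Next come the HaloTag coding sequence, a TEV protease site and a fragment of the SHLD3 coding sequence that forms part of the downstream homology region. The upstream homology arm is not specifically annotated beyond the unlabelled region before the 3xFLAG.

This arrangement allows puromycin selection of cells that have integrated the donor, after which Cre recombination can excise the resistance cassette, leaving a single loxP site between 3xFLAG and HaloTag. This presumably restores a continuous 3xFLAG-HaloTag-TEV-SHLD3 fusion. The record does not name the nuclease or guide used to stimulate recombination. The HaloTag binds chloroalkane ligands covalently, allowing fluorescent labelling of endogenous SHLD3, consistent with the associated study of the molecular and biophysical properties of DNA damage response factors.
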