Features (pLannotate 1.2.2; 25 found; start..end, strand, type, name):
      2..456     +  rep_origin     f1 ori (sequence partly withheld): f1 bacteriophage origin of replication; arrow indicates direction of (+) strand synthesis
    482..586     +  promoter       AmpR promoter: bla
    587..1447    +  CDS            AmpR: β-lactamase; bla; confers resistance to ampicillin, carbenicillin, and related antibiotics
   1618..2206    +  rep_origin     ori: high-copy-number ColE1/pMB1/pBR322/pUC origin of replication
   2392..2443    -  misc_feature   bom (fragment): basis of mobility region from pBR322
   2511..2735    -  mobile_element Tn7R: mini-Tn7 element (right end of the Tn7 transposon) Tn7
   2802..3335    -  CDS            GmR: gentamycin acetyltransferase; aacC1; confers resistance to gentamycin
   3524..3552    -  promoter       Pc promoter: intI1 (promoter lies within the coding sequence); class 1 integron promoter
   3530..3889    -  CDS            YPR2_ECOLX (fragment): Protein predicted: Swiss-Prot protein existence level 4. From Escherichia coli.
   4060..4108    -  polyA_signal   HSV TK poly(A) signal: herpes simplex virus thymidine kinase polyadenylation signal (Cole and Stacy, 1985)
   4244..4353    -  promoter       p10 promoter: baculovirus promoter for expression in insect cells
   4377..4468    +  promoter       polyhedrin promoter: polh from Autographa californica; promoter for the baculovirus polyhedrin gene
   4621..4704    +  CDS            large T antigen (fragment): large T antigen from SV40 (simian virus 40)
   5126..5191    +  CDS            3xFLAG: three tandem FLAG® epitope tags, followed by an enterokinase cleavage site
   5192..5225    -  protein_bind   loxP: Cre-mediated recombination occurs in the 8-bp core sequence (GCATACAT). Cre recombinase
   5232..5280    -  polyA_signal   poly(A) signal: synthetic polyadenylation signal
   5281..5880    -  CDS            PuroR: puromycin N-acetyltransferase; pac from Streptomyces alboniger; confers resistance to puromycin
   5887..6203    -  promoter       SV40 promoter: SV40 enhancer and early promoter
   6210..6243    -  protein_bind   loxP: Cre-mediated recombination occurs in the 8-bp core sequence (GCATACAT). Cre recombinase
   6252..7142    +  CDS            HaloTag®: modified bacterial dehalogenase that forms covalent bonds with chloroalkane derivatives
   7155..7175    +  CDS            TEV site: tobacco etch virus (TEV) protease recognition and cleavage site
   7194..7643    +  CDS            SHLD3 (fragment): SHLD3_HUMAN - Also known as FLJ26957 From Homo sapiens (Human).
   7643..7777    +  polyA_signal   SV40 poly(A) signal: SV40 polyadenylation signal
   7806..7971    -  mobile_element Tn7L: mini-Tn7 element (left end of the Tn7 transposon) Tn7
   8134..8150    +  CDS            lacZα (fragment): LacZα fragment of β-galactosidase; lacZ fragment
>Addgene plasmid #207077 | Halo-SHLD3 HRD | addgene full sequence | sequence record 432393 | Addgene NGS Result
G
[124 nt withheld, positions 2-125]
C
[91 nt withheld, positions 127-217]
A
[49 nt withheld, positions 219-267]
CCTTTGACGTTGGAGTCCACGTTCTT
[37 nt withheld, positions 294-330]
ACCCTATCTCGGTCTATTCTTTTGATTTATAAGGGATTTTGCCGATTTCGGCCTATTGGTTAAAAAATGA
GCTGATTTAACAAAAATTTAACGCGAATTTTAACAAAATATTAACGCTTACAATTTAGGTGGCACTTTTC
GGGGAAATGTGCGCGGAACCCCTATTTGTTTATTTTTCTAAATACATTCAAATATGTATCCGCTCATGAG
ACAATAACCCTGATAAATGCTTCAATAATATTGAAAAAGGAAGAGTATGAGTATTCAACATTTCCGTGTC
GCCCTTATTCCCTTTTTTGCGGCATTTTGCCTTCCTGTTTTTGCTCACCCAGAAACGCTGGTGAAAGTAA
AAGATGCTGAAGATCAGTTGGGTGCACGAGTGGGTTACATCGAACTGGATCTCAACAGCGGTAAGATCCT
TGAGAGTTTTCGCCCCGAAGAACGTTTTCCAATGATGAGCACTTTTAAAGTTCTGCTATGTGGCGCGGTA
TTATCCCGTATTGACGCCGGGCAAGAGCAACTCGGTCGCCGCATACACTATTCTCAGAATGACTTGGTTG
AGTACTCACCAGTCACAGAAAAGCATCTTACGGATGGCATGACAGTAAGAGAATTATGCAGTGCTGCCAT
AACCATGAGTGATAACACTGCGGCCAACTTACTTCTGACAACGATCGGAGGACCGAAGGAGCTAACCGCT
TTTTTGCACAACATGGGGGATCATGTAACTCGCCTTGATCGTTGGGAACCGGAGCTGAATGAAGCCATAC
CAAACGACGAGCGTGACACCACGATGCCTGTAGCAATGGCAACAACGTTGCGCAAACTATTAACTGGCGA
ACTACTTACTCTAGCTTCCCGGCAACAATTAATAGACTGGATGGAGGCGGATAAAGTTGCAGGACCACTT
CTGCGCTCGGCCCTTCCGGCTGGCTGGTTTATTGCTGATAAATCTGGAGCCGGTGAGCGTGGGTCTCGCG
GTATCATTGCAGCACTGGGGCCAGATGGTAAGCCCTCCCGTATCGTAGTTATCTACACGACGGGGAGTCA
GGCAACTATGGATGAACGAAATAGACAGATCGCTGAGATAGGTGCCTCACTGATTAAGCATTGGTAACTG
TCAGACCAAGTTTACTCATATATACTTTAGATTGATTTAAAACTTCATTTTTAATTTAAAAGGATCTAGG
TGAAGATCCTTTTTGATAATCTCATGACCAAAATCCCTTAACGTGAGTTTTCGTTCCACTGAGCGTCAGA
CCCCGTAGAAAAGATCAAAGGATCTTCTTGAGATCCTTTTTTTCTGCGCGTAATCTGCTGCTTGCAAACA
AAAAAACCACCGCTACCAGCGGTGGTTTGTTTGCCGGATCAAGAGCTACCAACTCTTTTTCCGAAGGTAA
CTGGCTTCAGCAGAGCGCAGATACCAAATACTGTTCTTCTAGTGTAGCCGTAGTTAGGCCACCACTTCAA
GAACTCTGTAGCACCGCCTACATACCTCGCTCTGCTAATCCTGTTACCAGTGGCTGCTGCCAGTGGCGAT
AAGTCGTGTCTTACCGGGTTGGACTCAAGACGATAGTTACCGGATAAGGCGCAGCGGTCGGGCTGAACGG
GGGGTTCGTGCACACAGCCCAGCTTGGAGCGAACGACCTACACCGAACTGAGATACCTACAGCGTGAGCT
ATGAGAAAGCGCCACGCTTCCCGAAGGGAGAAAGGCGGACAGGTATCCGGTAAGCGGCAGGGTCGGAACA
GGAGAGCGCACGAGGGAGCTTCCAGGGGGAAACGCCTGGTATCTTTATAGTCCTGTCGGGTTTCGCCACC
TCTGACTTGAGCGTCGATTTTTGTGATGCTCGTCAGGGGGGCGGAGCCTATGGAAAAACGCCAGCAACGC
GGCCTTTTTACGGTTCCTGGCCTTTTGCTGGCCTTTTGCTCACATGTTCTTTCCTGCGTTATCCCCTGAT
TCTGTGGATAACCGTATTACCGCCTTTGAGTGAGCTGATACCGCTCGCCGCAGCCGAACGACCGAGCGCA
GCGAGTCAGTGAGCGAGGAAGCGGAAGAGCGCCTGATGCGGTATTTTCTCCTTACGCATCTGTGCGGTAT
TTCACACCGCATAGACCAGCCGCGTAACCTGGCAAAATCGGTTACGGTTGAGTAATAAATGGATGCCCTG
CGTAAGCGGGTGTGGGCGGACAATAAAGTCTTAAACTGAACAAAATAGATCTAAACTATGACAATAAAGT
CTTAAACTAGACAGAATAGTTGTAAACTGAAATCAGTCCAGTTATGCTGTGAAAAAGCATACTGGACTTT
TGTTATGGCTAAAGCAAACTCTTCATTTTCTGAAGTGCAAATTGCCCGTCGTATTAAAGAGGGGCGTGGC
CAAGGGCATGGTAAAGACTATATTCGCGGCGTTGTGACAATTTACCGAACAACTCCGCGGCCGGGAAGCC
GATCTCGGCTTGAACGAATTGTTAGGTGGCGGTACTTGGGTCGATATCAAAGTGCATCACTTCTTCCCGT
ATGCCCAACTTTGTATAGAGAGCCACTGCGGGATCGTCACCGTAATCTGCTTGCACGTAGATCACATAAG
CACCAAGCGCGTTGGCCTCATGCTTGAGGAGATTGATGAGCGCGGTGGCAATGCCCTGCCTCCGGTGCTC
GCCGGAGACTGCGAGATCATAGATATAGATCTCACTACGCGGCTGCTCAAACTTGGGCAGAACGTAAGCC
GCGAGAGCGCCAACAACCGCTTCTTGGTCGAAGGCAGCAAGCGCGATGAATGTCTTACTACGGAGCAAGT
TCCCGAGGTAATCGGAGTCCGGCTGATGTTGGGAGTAGGTGGCTACGTCTCCGAACTCACGACCGAAAAG
ATCAAGAGCAGCCCGCATGGATTTGACTTGGTCAGGGCCGAGCCTACATGTGCGAATGATGCCCATACTT
GAGCCACCTAACTTTGTTTTAGGGCGACTGCCCTGCTGCGTAACATCGTTGCTGCTGCGTAACATCGTTG
CTGCTCCATAACATCAAACATCGACCCACGGCGTAACGCGCTTGCTGCTTGGATGCCCGAGGCATAGACT
GTACAAAAAAACAGTCATAACAAGCCATGAAAACCGCCACTGCGCCGTTACCACCGCTGCGTTCGGTCAA
GGTTCTGGACCAGTTGCGTGAGCGCATACGCTACTTGCATTACAGTTTACGAACCGAACAGGCTTATGTC
AACTGGGTTCGTGCCTTCATCCGTTTCCACGGTGTGCGTCACCCGGCAACCTTGGGCAGCAGCGAAGTCG
AGGCATTTCTGTCCTGGCTGGCGAACGAGCGCAAGGTTTCGGTCTCCACGCATCGTCAGGCATTGGCGGC
CTTGCTGTTCTTCTACGGCAAGGTGCTGTGCACGGATCTGCCCTTGCTTCAGGAGATCGGTAGACCTCGG
CCGTCGCGGCGCTTGCCGGTGGTGCTGACCCCGGATGAAGTGGTTCGCATCCTCGGTTTTCTGGAAGGCG
AGCATCGTTTGTTCGCCCAGGACTCTAGCTATAGTTCTAGTGGTTGGCTACGTACCCGTAGTGGCTATGG
CAGGGCTTGCCGCCCCGACGTTGGCTGCGAGCCCTGGGCCTTCACCCGAACTTGGGGGTTGGGGTGGGGA
AAAGGAAGAAACGCGGGCGTATTGGTCCCAATGGGGTCTCGGTGGGGTATCGACAGAGTGCCAGCCCTGG
GACCGAACCCCGCGTTTATGAACAAACGACCCAACACCCGTGCGTTTTATTCTGTCTTTTTATTGCCGTC
ATAGCGCGGGTTCCTTCCGGTATTGTCTCCTTCCGTGTTTCAGTTAGCCTCCCCCATCTCCCGGTACCGC
ATGCTATGCATCAGCTGCTAGCACCATGGCTCGAGATCCCGGGTGATCAAGTCTTCGTCGAGTGATTGTA
AATAAAATGTAATTTACAGTATAGTATTTTAATTAATATACAAATGATTTGATAATAATTCTTATTTAAC
TATAATATATTGTGTTGGGTTGAATTAAAGGTCCGTATACTCCGGAATATTAATAGATCATGGAGATAAT
TAAAATGATAACCATCTCGCAAATAAATAAGTATTTTACTGTTTTCGTAACAGTTTTGTAATAAAAAAAC
CTATAAATATTCCGGATTATTCATACCGTCCCACCATCGGGCGCGGATCCCGGTCCGAAGCGCGCGGAAT
TCAAAGGCCTACGTCGACGAGCTCACTAGTCGCGGCCGCTTTCGAATCTAGAGCCTGCAGTCTCGACAAG
CTTGTCGAGAAGTACTAGAGGATCATAATCAGCCATACCACATTTGTAGAGGTTTTACTTGCTTTAAAAA
ACCTCCCACACCTCCCCCTGAACCTGAAACATAAAATGAATGCAATTGTTGTTGTTGATACTTCCAAGTC
CTTTATATCTATTGAGTTAAACATGTTGACTACTAGCGTTTTTAGGCAGGAAGTGATTTTATAGGGCATC
TAGTTCAGATCCCTTATTTTGGTAAGAGAAAGAATTTTCAGGTTTGTAGATTACATTCACATTTACCAAT
AGCACTTTGGTAAAATACCACATTGGGATTGGTTTTTGTTTTTTGTTTTTCCTTTTCTCCCTGCCTGTTG
GTAGGCAGGGTATCCCTACCATATCTTATTCTTTGCAATACTTCTACTTTAGGTCCTGTTTCCCTCTGAT
TTGGCAAGAGAGACAATCTTGCAATAATAAATTAACATTCTAGCTCTGAGGAGTTCAACTAAGAAATTTT
CTCATCACTAAGAGTAACTGGATTACTGCAGAATGGACTACAAAGACCATGACGGTGATTATAAAGATCA
TGATATCGATTACAAGGATGACGATGACAAGATAACTTCGTATAATGTATGCTATACGAAGTTATAAGCT
TCACACAAAAAACCAACACACAGATGTAATGAAAATAAAGATATTTTATTTCAGGCACCGGGCTTGCGGG
TCATGCACCAGGTGCGCGGTCCTTCGGGCACCTCGACGTCGGCGGTGACGGTGAAGCCGAGCCGCTCGTA
GAAGGGGAGGTTGCGGGGCGCGGAGGTCTCCAGGAAGGCGGGCACCCCGGCGCGCTCGGCCGCCTCCACT
CCGGGGAGCACGACGGCGCTGCCCAGACCCTTGCCCTGGTGGTCGGGCGAGACGCCGACGGTGGCCAGGA
ACCACGCGGGCTCCTTGGGCCGGTGCGGCGCCAGGAGGCCTTCCATCTGTTGCTGCGCGGCCAGCCGGGA
ACCGCTCAACTCGGCCATGCGCGGGCCGATCTCGGCGAACACCGCCCCCGCTTCGACGCTCTCCGGCGTG
GTCCAGACCGCCACCGCGGCGCCGTCGTCCGCGACCCACACCTTGCCGATGTCGAGCCCGACGCGCGTGA
GGAAGAGTTCTTGCAGCTCGGTGACCCGCTCGATGTGGCGGTCCGGATCGACGGTGTGGCGCGTGGCGGG
GTAGTCGGCGAACGCGGCGGCGAGGGTGCGTACGGCCCTGGGGACGTCGTCGCGGGTGGCGAGGCGCACC
GTGGGCTTGTACTCGGTCATGAGCTTTTTGCAAAAGCCTAGGCCTCCAAAAAAGCCTCCTCACTACTTCT
GGAATAGCTCAGAGGCCGAGGCGGCCTCGGCCTCTGCATAAATAAAAAAAATTAGTCAGCCATGGGGCGG
AGAATGGGCGGAACTGGGCGGAGTTAGGGGCGGGATGGGCGGAGTTAGGGGCGGGACTATGGTTGCTGAC
TAATTGAGATGCATGCTTTGCATACTTCTGCCTGCTGGGGAGCCTGGGGACTTTCCACACCTGGTTGCTG
ACTAATTGAGATGCATGCTTTGCATACTTCTGCCTGCTGGGGAGCCTGGGGACTTTCCACACCGGATCCA
TAACTTCGTATAATGTATGCTATACGAAGTTATCCGGTACCATGGCAGAAATCGGTACTGGCTTTCCATT
CGACCCCCATTATGTGGAAGTCCTGGGCGAGCGCATGCACTACGTCGATGTTGGTCCGCGCGATGGCACC
CCTGTGCTGTTCCTGCACGGTAACCCGACCTCCTCCTACGTGTGGCGCAACATCATCCCGCATGTTGCAC
CGACCCATCGCTGCATTGCTCCAGACCTGATCGGTATGGGCAAATCCGACAAACCAGACCTGGGTTATTT
CTTCGACGACCACGTCCGCTTCATGGATGCCTTCATCGAAGCCCTGGGTCTGGAAGAGGTCGTCCTGGTC
ATTCACGACTGGGGCTCCGCTCTGGGTTTCCACTGGGCCAAGCGCAATCCAGAGCGCGTCAAAGGTATTG
CATTTATGGAGTTCATCCGCCCTATCCCGACCTGGGACGAATGGCCAGAATTTGCCCGCGAGACCTTCCA
GGCCTTCCGCACCACCGACGTCGGCCGCAAGCTGATCATCGATCAGAACGTTTTTATCGAGGGTACGCTG
CCGATGGGTGTCGTCCGCCCGCTGACTGAAGTCGAGATGGACCATTACCGCGAGCCGTTCCTGAATCCTG
TTGACCGCGAGCCACTGTGGCGCTTCCCAAACGAGCTGCCAATCGCCGGTGAGCCAGCGAACATCGTCGC
GCTGGTCGAAGAATACATGGACTGGCTGCACCAGTCCCCTGTCCCGAAGCTGCTGTTCTGGGGCACCCCA
GGCGTTCTGATCCCACCGGCCGAAGCCGCTCGCCTGGCCAAAAGCCTGCCTAACTGCAAGGCTGTGGACA
TCGGCCCGGGTCTGAATCTGCTGCAAGAAGACAACCCGGACCTGATCGGCAGCGAGATCGCGCGCTGGCT
GTCGACGCTCGAGATTTCCGGCGAGCCAACCACTGAGGATCTGTACTTTCAGAGCGATAACGCGATCGCT
TCCACTACAGAAGTAATATTACATTATCGACCATGTGAGAGTGATCCCACACAACTGCCAAAAATTGCAG
AAAAAGCAATTCAAGACTTTCCTACTCGTCCGCTATCAAGATTTATACCTTGGTTTCCATATGATGGGTC
CAAGCTTCCACTCAGACCTAAAAGATCACCACCTGTGATTTCTGAAGAGGCAGCTGAAGATGTGAAACAG
TACTTAACCATTTCAGAACATGATGCTAAGTCACACAGTTATGATTGCACAGTAGATCTATTGGAGTTTC
AACCTAGCTTGAAAAAGCAGCATTTAACCTGGTCACACACACTGAAGGAACAGACTAATTCTGGAAATCT
GGGTAAACAATCAGAAAAGGGAAAACAGCACAAGAGGAGATCTTGGAGTATTTCCCTTCCCAGCAATAAT
TGTACTAAAAACGTTTCTCCTTTGTCTAAAAAAACTTGTTTATTGCAGCTTATAATGGTTACAAATAAAG
CAATAGCATCACAAATTTCACAAATAAAGCATTTTTTTCACTGCATTCTAGTTGTGGTTTGTCCAAACTC
ATCAATGTATCTTATCATGTCTGGATCTGATCACTGCTTGAGCCTAGGAGATCCGAACCAGATAAGTGAA
ATCTAGTTCCAAACTATTTTGTCATTTTTAATTTTCGTATTAGCTTACGACGCTACACCCAGTTCCCATC
TATTTTGTCACTCTTCCCTAAATAATCCTTAAAAACTCCATTTCCACCCCTCCCAGTTCCCAACTATTTT
GTCCGCCCACAGCGGGGCATTTTTCTTCCTGTTATGTTTTTAATCAAACATCCTGCCAACTCCATGTGAC
AAACCGTCATCTTCGGCTACTTTTTCTCTGTCACAGAATGAAAATTTTTCTGTCATCTCTTCGTTATTAA
TGTTTGTAATTGACTGAATATCAACGCTTATTTGCAGCCTGAATGGCGAATGG
